>Addgene plasmid #85855 | AB.pCCL.sin.cPPT.GFP.miR-652-3p.sensor.PGK.dNGFR.WPRE | addgene full sequence | sequence record 170049 | Addgene NGS Result
ATGGTGAGCAAGGGCGAGGAGCTGTTCACCGGGGTGGTGCCCATCCTGGTCGAGCTGGACGGCGACGTAA
ACGGCCACAAGTTCAGCGTGTCCGGCGAGGGCGAGGGCGATGCCACCTACGGCAAGCTGACCCTGAAGTT
CATCTGCACCACCGGCAAGCTGCCCGTGCCCTGGCCCACCCTCGTGACCACCCTGACCTACGGCGTGCAG
TGCTTCAGCCGCTACCCCGACCACATGAAGCAGCACGACTTCTTCAAGTCCGCCATGCCCGAAGGCTACG
TCCAGGAGCGCACCATCTTCTTCAAGGACGACGGCAACTACAAGACCCGCGCCGAGGTGAAGTTCGAGGG
CGACACCCTGGTGAACCGCATCGAGCTGAAGGGCATCGACTTCAAGGAGGACGGCAACATCCTGGGGCAC
AAGCTGGAGTACAACTACAACAGCCACAACGTCTATATCATGGCCGACAAGCAGAAGAACGGCATCAAGG
TGAACTTCAAGATCCGCCACAACATCGAGGACGGCAGCGTGCAGCTCGCCGACCACTACCAGCAGAACAC
CCCCATCGGCGACGGCCCCGTGCTGCTGCCCGACAACCACTACCTGAGCACCCAGTCCGCCCTGAGCAAA
GACCCCAACGAGAAGCGCGATCACATGGTCCTGCTGGAGTTCGTGACCGCCGCCGGGATCACTCTCGGCA
TGGACGAGCTGTACAAGTAAAGCGGCCGCGTCGAGAGATGGGGGAGGCTAACTGAGCTAGCCGACCTTAA
CTGGGGAGTACCAATCGTCGTAGCCACAACCCTAGTGGCGCCATTCACAACCCTAGTGGCGCCATTCACA
ACCCTAGTGGCGCCATTCACAACCCTAGTGGCGCCATTCACAACCCTAGTGGCGCCATTCACAACCCTAG
TGGCGCCATTACCGGTACTAGCTTAGTCATGCACCGGGCTGCAGGAATTCGATGACAGGCGCAGCTTCCG
AGGGATTTGAGATCCAGACATGATAAGATACATTGATGAGTTTGGACAAACCAAAACTAGAATGCAGTGA
AAAAAATGCCTTATTTGTGAAATTTGTGATGCTATTGCCTTATTTGTAACCATTATAAGCTGCAATAAAC
AAGTTAACAACAACAATTGCATTCATTTTATGTTTCAGGTTCAGGGGGAGGTGTGGGAGGTTTTTTAAAG
CAAGTAAAACCTCTACAAATGTGGTATGGCTGATTATGATCAGATCTCTCGAGGCTAGTCTCGTGATCGA
TAAAATTTTGAATTTTTGTAATTTGTTTTTGTAATTCTTTAGTTTGTATGTCTGTTGCTATTATGTCTAC
TATTCTTTCCCCTGCACTGTACCCCCCAATCCCCCCTTTTCTTTTAAAAGTTAACCGATACCGTCGAGAT
CCGTTCACTAATCGAATGGATCTGTCTCTGTCTCTCTCTCCACCTTCTTCTTCTATTCCTTCGGGCCTGT
CGGGTCCCCTCGGGGTTGGGAGGTGGGTCTGAAACGATAATGGTGAATATCCCTGCCTAACTCTATTCAC
TATAGAAAGTACAGCAAAAACTATTCTTAAACCTACCAAGCCTCCTACTATCATTATGAATAATTTTATA
TACCACAGCCAATTTGTTATGTTAAACCAATTCCACAAACTTGCCCATTTATCTAATTCCAATAATTCTT
GTTCATTCTTTTCTTGCTGGTTTTGCGATTCTTCAATTAAGGAGTGTATTAAGCTTGTGTAATTGTTAAT
TTCTCTGTCCCACTCCATCCAGGTCGTGTGATTCCAAATCTGTTCCAGAGATTTATTACTCCAACTAGCA
TTCCAAGGCACAGCAGTGGTGCAAATGAGTTTTCCAGAGCAACCCCAAATCCCCAGGAGCTGTTGATCCT
TTAGGTATCTTTCCACAGCCAGGATTCTTGCCTGGAGCTGCTTGATGCCCCAGACTGTGAGTTGCAACAG
ATGCTGTTGCGCCTCAATAGCCCTCAGCAAATTGTTCTGCTGCTGCACTATACCAGACAATAATTGTCTG
GCCTGTACCGTCAGCGTCATTGACGCTGCGCCCATAGTGCTTCCTGCTGCTCCCAAGAACCCAAGGAACA
AAGCTCCTATTCCCACTGCTCTTTTTTCTCTCTGCACCACTCTTCTCTTTGCCTTGGTGGGTGCTACTCC
TAATGGTTCAATTTTTACTACTTTATATTTATATAATTCACTTCTCCAATTGTCCCTCATATCTCCTCCT
CCAGGTCTGAAGATCAGCGGCCGCTTGCTGTGCGGTGGTCTTACTTTTGTTTTGCTCTTCCTCTATCTTG
TCTAAAGCTTCCTTGGTGTCTTTTATCTCTATCCTTTGATGCACACAATAGAGGGTTGCTACTGTATTAT
ATAATGATCTAAGTTCTTCTGATCCTGTCTGAAGGGATGGTTGTAGCTGTCCCAGTATTTGTCTACAGCC
TTCTGATGTTTCTAACAGGCCAGGATTAACTGCGAATCGTTCTAGCTCCCTGCTTGCCCATACTATATGT
TTTAATTTATATTTTTTCTTTCCCCCTGGCCTTAACCGAATTTTTTCCCATCGCGATCTAATTCTCCCCC
GCTTAATACTGACGCTCTCGCACCCATCTCTCTCCTTCTAGCCTCCGCTAGTCAAAATTTTTGGCGTACT
CACCAGTCGCCGCCCCTCGCCTCTTGCCGTGCGCGCTTCAGCAAGCCGAGTCCTGCGTCGAGAGAGCTCC
TCTGGTTTCCCTTTCGCTTTCAAGTCCCTGTTCGGGCGCCACTGCTAGAGATTTTCCACACTGACTAAAA
GGGTCTGAGGGATCTCTAGTTACCAGAGTCACACAACAGACGGGCACACACTACTTGAAGCACTCAAGGC
AAGCTTTATTGAGGCTTAAGCAGTGGGTTCCCTAGTTAGCCAGAGAGCTCCCAGGCTCAGATCTGGTCTA
ACCAGAGAGACCCCGGTTCACTAAACGAGCTCTGCTTATATAGACCTCCCACCGTACACGCCTACCGCCC
ATTTGCGTCAATGGGGCGGAGTTGTTACGACATTTTGGAAAGTCCCGTTGATTTTGGTGCCAAAACAAAC
TCCCATTGACGTCAATGGGGTGGAGACTTGGAAATCCCCGTGAGTCAAACCGCTATCCACGCCCATTGAT
GTACTGCCAAAACCGCATCACCATGGTAATAGCGATGACTAATACGTAGATGTACTGCCAAGTAGGAAAG
TCCCATAAGGTCATGTACTGGGCATAATGCCAGGCGGGCCATTTACCGTCATTGACGTCAATAGGGGGCG
TACTTGGCATATGATACACTTGATGTACTGCCAAGTGGGCAGTTTACCGTAAATACTCCACCCATTGACG
TCAATGGAAAGTCCCTATTGGCGTTACTATGGGAACATACGTCATTATTGACGTCAATGGGCGGGGGTCG
TTGGGCGGTCAGCCAGGCGGGCCATTTACCGTAAGTTATGTAACGCGGAACTCCATATATGGGCTATGAA
CTAATGACCCCGTAATTGATTACTATTAATAACTAGTCAATAATCAATGTCAACATGGCGGTAATGTTGG
ACATGAGCCAATATAAATGTACATATTATGATATGGATACAACGTATGCAATGGCCAAGCTTGCAGCTCC
AGCTTTTGTTCCCTTTAGTGAGGGTTAATTGCGCGCTTGGCGTAATCATGGTCATAGCTGTTTCCTGTGT
GAAATTGTTATCCGCTCACAATTCCACACAACATACGAGCCGGAAGCATAAAGTGTAAAGCCTGGGGTGC
CTAATGAGTGAGCTAACTCACATTAATTGCGTTGCGCTCACTGCCCGCTTTCCAGTCGGGAAACCTGTCG
TGCCAGCTGCATTAATGAATCGGCCAACGCGCGGGGAGAGGCGGTTTGCGTATTGGGCGCTCTTCCGCTT
CCTCGCTCACTGACTCGCTGCGCTCGGTCGTTCGGCTGCGGCGAGCGGTATCAGCTCACTCAAAGGCGGT
AATACGGTTATCCACAGAATCAGGGGATAACGCAGGAAAGAACATGTGAGCAAAAGGCCAGCAAAAGGCC
AGGAACCGTAAAAAGGCCGCGTTGCTGGCGTTTTTCCATAGGCTCCGCCCCCCTGACGAGCATCACAAAA
ATCGACGCTCAAGTCAGAGGTGGCGAAACCCGACAGGACTATAAAGATACCAGGCGTTTCCCCCTGGAAG
CTCCCTCGTGCGCTCTCCTGTTCCGACCCTGCCGCTTACCGGATACCTGTCCGCCTTTCTCCCTTCGGGA
AGCGTGGCGCTTTCTCATAGCTCACGCTGTAGGTATCTCAGTTCGGTGTAGGTCGTTCGCTCCAAGCTGG
GCTGTGTGCACGAACCCCCCGTTCAGCCCGACCGCTGCGCCTTATCCGGTAACTATCGTCTTGAGTCCAA
CCCGGTAAGACACGACTTATCGCCACTGGCAGCAGCCACTGGTAACAGGATTAGCAGAGCGAGGTATGTA
GGCGGTGCTACAGAGTTCTTGAAGTGGTGGCCTAACTACGGCTACACTAGAAGAACAGTATTTGGTATCT
GCGCTCTGCTGAAGCCAGTTACCTTCGGAAAAAGAGTTGGTAGCTCTTGATCCGGCAAACAAACCACCGC
TGGTAGCGGTGGTTTTTTTGTTTGCAAGCAGCAGATTACGCGCAGAAAAAAAGGATCTCAAGAAGATCCT
TTGATCTTTTCTACGGGGTCTGACGCTCAGTGGAACGAAAACTCACGTTAAGGGATTTTGGTCATGAGAT
TATCAAAAAGGATCTTCACCTAGATCCTTTTAAATTAAAAATGAAGTTTTAAATCAATCTAAAGTATATA
TGAGTAAACTTGGTCTGACAGTTACCAATGCTTAATCAGTGAGGCACCTATCTCAGCGATCTGTCTATTT
CGTTCATCCATAGTTGCCTGACTCCCCGTCGTGTAGATAACTACGATACGGGAGGGCTTACCATCTGGCC
CCAGTGCTGCAATGATACCGCGAGACCCACGCTCACCGGCTCCAGATTTATCAGCAATAAACCAGCCAGC
CGGAAGGGCCGAGCGCAGAAGTGGTCCTGCAACTTTATCCGCCTCCATCCAGTCTATTAATTGTTGCCGG
GAAGCTAGAGTAAGTAGTTCGCCAGTTAATAGTTTGCGCAACGTTGTTGCCATTGCTACAGGCATCGTGG
TGTCACGCTCGTCGTTTGGTATGGCTTCATTCAGCTCCGGTTCCCAACGATCAAGGCGAGTTACATGATC
CCCCATGTTGTGCAAAAAAGCGGTTAGCTCCTTCGGTCCTCCGATCGTTGTCAGAAGTAAGTTGGCCGCA
GTGTTATCACTCATGGTTATGGCAGCACTGCATAATTCTCTTACTGTCATGCCATCCGTAAGATGCTTTT
CTGTGACTGGTGAGTACTCAACCAAGTCATTCTGAGAATAGTGTATGCGGCGACCGAGTTGCTCTTGCCC
GGCGTCAATACGGGATAATACCGCGCCACATAGCAGAACTTTAAAAGTGCTCATCATTGGAAAACGTTCT
TCGGGGCGAAAACTCTCAAGGATCTTACCGCTGTTGAGATCCAGTTCGATGTAACCCACTCGTGCACCCA
ACTGATCTTCAGCATCTTTTACTTTCACCAGCGTTTCTGGGTGAGCAAAAACAGGAAGGCAAAATGCCGC
AAAAAAGGGAATAAGGGCGACACGGAAATGTTGAATACTCATACTCTTCCTTTTTCAATATTATTGAAGC
ATTTATCAGGGTTATTGTCTCATGAGCGGATACATATTTGAATGTATTTAGAAAAATAAACAAATAGGGG
TTCCGCGCACATTTCCCCGAAAAGTGCCACCTAAATTGTAAGCGTTAATATTTTGTTAAAATTCGCGTTA
AATTTTTGTTAAATCAGCTCATTTTTTAACCAATAGGCCGAAATCGGCAAAATCCCTTATAAATCAAAAG
AATAGACCGAGATAGGGT
[37 nt withheld, positions 5969-6005]
AAAGAACGTGGACTCCAACGTCAAAGG
[49 nt withheld, positions 6033-6081]
T
[91 nt withheld, positions 6083-6173]
G
[124 nt withheld, positions 6175-6298]
CCCATTCGCCATTCAGGCTGCGCAACTGTTGGGAAGGGCGATCGGTGCGGGCCTCTTCGCTATTACGCCA
GCTGGCGAAAGGGGGATGTGCTGCAAGGCGATTAAGTTGGGTAACGCCAGGGTTTTCCCAGTCACGACGT
TGTAAAACGACGGCCAGTGAGCGCGCGTAATACGACTCACTATAGGGCGAATTGGGTACGTCCCTAGGCC
TCCAAAAAAGCCTCCTCACTACTTCTGGAATAGCTCAGAGGCCGAGGCGGCCTCGGCCTCTGCATAAATA
AAAAAAATTAGTCAGCCATGGGGCGGAGAATGGGCGGAACTGGGCGGAGTTAGGGGCGGGATGGGCGGAG
TTAGGGGCGGGATAGCTAGAGCCAGACATGATAAGATACATTGATGAGTTTGGACAAACCACAACTAGAA
TGCAGTGAAAAAAATGCTTTATTTGTGAAATTTGTGATGCTATTGCTTTATTTGTAACCATTATAAGCTG
CAATAAACAAGTTCCTCTCACTCTCTGATATTCATTTCTTTGCAAGTTATAAATACTGAATAATAAGATG
ACATGAACTACTACTGCTAGAGATTTTCCACACTGACTAAAAGGGTCTGAGGGATCTCTAGTTACCAGAG
TCACACAACAGACGGGCACACACTACTTGAAGCACTCAAGGCAAGCTTTATTGAGGCTTAAGCAGTGGGT
TCCCTAGTTAGCCAGAGAGCTCCCAGGCTCAGATCTGGTCTAACCAGAGAGACCCAGTACAAGCAAAAAG
CAGATCTTGTCTTCGTTGGGAGTGAATTAGCCCTTCCAGTCCCCCCTTTTCTTTTAAAAAGTGGCTAAGA
TCTACAGCTGCCTTGTAAGTCATTGGTCTTAAAGGTACCGAGCTCGAATTCCAGGCGGGGAGGCGGCCCA
AAGGGAGATCCGACTCGTCTGAGGGCGAAGGCGAAGACGCGGAAGAGGCCGCAGAGCCGGCAGCAGGCCG
CGGGAAGGAAGGTCCGCTGGATTGAGGGCCGAAGGGACGTAGCAGAAGGACGTCCCGCGCAGAATCCAGG
TGGCAACACAGGCGAGCAGCCATGGAAAGGACGTCAGCTTCCCCGACAACACCACGGAATTGTCAGTGCC
CAACAGCCGAGCCCCTGTCCAGCAGCGGGCAAGGCAGGCGGCGATGAGTTCCGCCGTGGCAATAGGGAGG
GGGAAAGCGAAAGTCCCGGAAAGGAGCTGACAGGTGGTGGCAATGCCCCAACCAGTGGGGGTTGCGTCAG
CAAACACAGTGCACACCACGCCACGTTGCCTGACAACGGGCCACAACTCCTCATAAAGAGACAGCAACCA
GGATTTATACAAGGAGGAGAAAATGAAAGCCATACGGGAAGCAATAGCATGATACAAAGGCATTAAAGCA
GCGTATCCACATAGCGTAAAAGGAGCAACATAGTTAAGAATACCAGTCAATCTTTCACAAATTTTGTAAT
CCAGAGGTTGATTGTCGACTCTAGACTCGACTCTAGAGGATCCCCCTGTTCCACCTCTTGAAGGCTATGT
AGGCCACAAGGCCCACAACCACAGCAGCCAGGATGGAGCAATAGACAGGGATGAGGTTGTCGGTGGTGCC
TCGGGTCACCACGGGCTGGGAGCTGCCCATCACTGTGGTCACCACACCTGCCACCGTGCTGGCTATGAGG
TCTTGTTCTGGAGGTGCCTCAGGCTCCTGGGTGCTGGGGGCTGTGCTGTCCGAGCCCTCTGGGGGTGTGG
ACCGTGTAATCCAACGGCCAGGGATCTCCTCGCACTCGGCGTCGGCCCAGCGTGTGCACTCGCGGAGCTG
GCGCTCGGTGTCCTCGCACACGGTGCAGGGCAGGCACGGGTCCACGTGGTTGGCCTCGTCGGAATACGTG
CCGTCGGGGCACTCCTCGCACACGGTGTTCTGCTTGTCCTGGCAGGAGAACACGAGGCCCGAGCCCGCCT
CGCACACGCGGCACGCCTCGCAGCGCCCAGTCGTCTCATCCTGGTAGTAGCCGTAGGCGCAGCGGCACAC
GGCGTCGTCGGCCTCCACGCACGGCGCCGACATGCTCTGGAGCCCCACGCACTCGGTGCACGGCTTGCAC
GGCTCGGTCGCGCTCACCACGTCGGAGAACGTCACGCTGTCCAGGCAGGGCTCACACACGGTCTGGTTGG
CTCCACAAGGCTGGGCCACACCCTCGCCCAGGTTGCAGGCTTTGCAGCACTCACCGCTGTGTGTGTACAG
GCCTGTGGGGCATGCCTCCTTGGCACCTCCAAGGGACACCCCCAGAAGCAGCAACAGCAGCAGGCGCGGC
CCGTCCATGGCGCGGCCGGTGGCACCTGCCCCCATCGCCCGCCTCCCGCGGCAGCGCTCGACTTCCAGCT
CGGTCCGCTTTGCGGACTGATGGGGCTGCGCTGCGCTGCGCTCCAGCGCCCCCCCTGCCCGCCGGAGCTG
GCCGCGGCCCGAATTCCTGCAGCCCGGGGGATCCCCCTGGGGAGAGAGGTCGGTGATTCGGTCAACGAGG
GAGCCGACTGCCGACGTGCGCTCCGGAGGCTTGCAGAATGCGGAACACCGCGCGGGCAGGAACAGGGCCC
ACACTACCGCCCCACACCCCGCCTCCCGCACCGCCCCTTCCCGGCCGCTGCTCTCGGCGCGCCCTGCTGA
GCAGCCGCTATTGGCCACAGCCCATCGCGGTCGGCGCGCTGCCATTGCTCCCTGGCGCTGTCCGTCTGCG
AGGGTACTAGTGAGACGTGCGGCTTCCGTTTGTCACGTCCGGCACGCCGCGAACCGCAAGGAACCTTCCC
GACTTAGGGGCGGAGCAGGAAGCGTCGCCGGGGGGCCCACAAGGGTAGCGGCGAAGATCCGGGTGACGCT
GCGAACGGACGTGAAGAATGTGCGAGACCCAGGGTCGGCGCCGCTGCGTTTCCCGGAACCACGCCCAGAG
CAGCCGCGTCCCTGCGCAAACCCAGGGCTGCCTTGGAAAAGGCGCAACCCCAACCCCGTGGAATTCGATA
TCAAGCTTCTCGAGGGTAGGCGTGTACGGTGGGAGGCCTATATAAGCAGAGCTCGTTTAGTGAACCGTCA
GATCGCCTGGAGACGCCATCCACGCTGTTTTGACCTCCATAGAAGACACCGGGACCGATCCAGCCTCCGC
GGAATTCACC
Features (pLannotate 1.2.2; 34 found; start..end, strand, type, name):
      1..720     +  CDS            EGFP: the original enhanced GFP (Yang et al., 1996) mammalian codon-optimized
    944..963     +  misc_feature   MCS (fragment): pBluescript multiple cloning site
    991..1125    -  polyA_signal   SV40 poly(A) signal: SV40 polyadenylation signal
   1148..1232    -  CDS            large T antigen (fragment): large T antigen from SV40 (simian virus 40)
   1262..1379    -  misc_feature   cPPT/CTS: central polypurine tract and central termination sequence of HIV-1
   1398..1498    -  CDS            Rev (fragment): human immunodeficiency virus 1 (HIV-1) Rev protein; rev; enhances nuclear export of unspliced and incompletely spliced viral mRNAs
   1875..2108    -  misc_feature   RRE: The Rev response element (RRE) of HIV-1 allows for Rev-dependent mRNA export from the nucleus to the cytoplasm.
   2254..2617    -  CDS            HIV-1 gag (fragment): gag protein from human immunodeficiency virus 1; gag
   2601..2726    -  misc_feature   HIV-1 Ψ: packaging signal of human immunodeficiency virus type 1
   2773..2953    -  LTR            5' LTR (truncated): truncated 5' long terminal repeat (LTR) from HIV-1
   2968..3171    -  promoter       CMV promoter: human cytomegalovirus (CMV) immediate early promoter
   3172..3551    -  enhancer       CMV enhancer: human cytomegalovirus immediate early enhancer
   3652..3670    -  promoter       T3 promoter: promoter for bacteriophage T3 RNA polymerase
   3715..3731    -  protein_bind   lac operator: The lac repressor binds to the lac operator to inhibit transcription in E. coli. This inhibition can be relieved by adding lactose or isopropyl-β-D-thiogalactopyranoside (IPTG). lac repressor encoded by lacI
   3739..3769    -  promoter       lac promoter: promoter for the E. coli lac operon
   3784..3805    -  protein_bind   CAP binding site: CAP binding activates transcription in the presence of cAMP. E. coli catabolite activator protein
   3818..3910    -  CDS            lacI (fragment): lac repressor; lacI; The lac repressor binds to the lac operator to inhibit transcription in E. coli. This inhibition can be relieved by adding lactose or isopropyl-β-D-thiogalactopyranoside (IPTG).
   4093..4681    -  rep_origin     ori: high-copy-number ColE1/pMB1/pBR322/pUC origin of replication
   4852..5712    -  CDS            AmpR: β-lactamase; bla; confers resistance to ampicillin, carbenicillin, and related antibiotics
   5713..5817    -  promoter       AmpR promoter: bla
   5870..6298    -  rep_origin     f1 ori (sequence partly withheld): f1 bacteriophage origin of replication; arrow indicates direction of (+) strand synthesis
   6303..6458    -  CDS            lacZα (fragment): LacZα fragment of β-galactosidase; lacZ fragment
   6466..6484    +  promoter       T7 promoter: promoter for bacteriophage T7 RNA polymerase
   6505..6640    -  rep_origin     SV40 ori: SV40 origin of replication
   6680..6801    -  polyA_signal   SV40 poly(A) signal: SV40 polyadenylation signal
   6873..7106    -  LTR            3' LTR (ΔU3): self-inactivating 3' long terminal repeat (LTR) from HIV-1
   7108..7176    -  CDS            nef (fragment): NEF_HV1Z2 - Experimental evidence at protein level: Swiss-Prot protein existence level 1. Extracellular Nef protein targets CD4(+) T-lymphocytes for apoptosis by interacting with CXCR4 surface receptors. From Human immunodeficiency virus type 1 group M subtype D (isolate Z2/CDC-Z34) (HIV-1).
   7193..7781    -  misc_feature   WPRE: woodchuck hepatitis virus posttranscriptional regulatory element
   7795..7813    -  misc_feature   MCS (fragment): pUC18/19 multiple cloning site
   7816..8643    -  CDS            NGFR (fragment): TNR16_HUMAN - Also known as TNFRSF16. Experimental evidence at protein level: Swiss-Prot protein existence level 1. Low affinity receptor which can bind to NGF, BDNF, NTF3, and NTF4. Forms a heterodimeric receptor with SORCS2 that binds the precursor forms of NGF, BDNF and NTF3 with high affinity, and has much lower affinity for mature NGF and BDNF (PubMed:24908487). Plays an important role in differentiation and survival of specific neuronal populations during development (By similarity). Can mediate cell survival as well as cell death of neural cells. Plays a role in the inactivation of RHOA
   8758..8782    -  misc_feature   MCS (fragment): pBluescript multiple cloning site
   8785..9295    -  promoter       hPGK promoter: human phosphoglycerate kinase 1 promoter
   9298..9321    +  misc_feature   MCS (fragment): pBluescript multiple cloning site
   9323..9361    +  promoter       minimal CMV promoter: human cytomegalovirus (CMV) immediate early promoter
