[The description below was written by a language model from this plasmid's Addgene catalogue record and pLannotate feature annotations shown in this document.]
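Description:
AB.pCCL.sin.cPPT.GFP.miR-652-3p.sensor.PGK.dNGFR.WPRE is a third-generation, self-inactivating HIV-1-based lentiviral transfer plasmid that reports on the activity of human miR-652-3p. It is maintained in E. coli as a high-copy plasmid through a ColE1/pUC-type origin with ampicillin resistance, and the backbone also carries an f1 origin and an SV40 origin. The viral genome is transcribed from a chimeric CMV enhancer/promoter fused to a truncated 5' LTR. It contains the Ψ packaging signal with a partial gag fragment, the RRE, the cPPT/CTS, a WPRE and a ΔU3 3' LTR, so the integrated provirus lacks LTR promoter activity.

The payload is a bidirectional expression unit. The annotated human PGK promoter drives a truncated NGFR (dNGFR). A minimal CMV promoter sits back to back with it, pointing the opposite way toward EGFP, which is followed by an SV40 polyadenylation signal. The 171 bp sensor insert, cloned between NheI and AgeI, is not itself annotated in the feature table. Its most likely location is the unannotated stretch just downstream of the EGFP coding sequence, which would put the miR-652-3p target sites in the EGFP 3' untranslated region. The record does not state the number or design of these target sites.

In such an arrangement, cells with active miR-652-3p suppress EGFP, while dNGFR is unaffected and serves as an internal marker of transduction and expression level. The ratio of the two markers therefore gives a readout of microRNA activity. The associated publication describes microRNA sensor and decoy libraries for high-throughput assessment of microRNA function. The sequenced record is 9,458 nt, slightly shorter than the 9,480 bp listed in the catalogue.
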