Addgene plasmid #85855: AB.pCCL.sin.cPPT.GFP.miR-652-3p.sensor.PGK.dNGFR.WPRE
Purpose: Sensor Plasmid
Depositing lab: Brian Brown. Depositing organization: Icahn School of Medicine at Mount Sinai. Publication: High-throughput assessment of microRNA activity and function using microRNA sensor and decoy libraries. Mullokandov G, Baccarini A, Ruzo A, Jayaprakash AD, Tung N, Israelow B, Evans MJ, Sachidanandam R, Brown BD. Nat Methods. 2012 Jul 1;9(8):840-6. doi: 10.1038/nmeth.2078. PubMed 22751203.
Backbone
  Vector backbone: AB.pCCL.sin.cPPT.GFP.PGK.dNGFR.WPRE
  Backbone size w/o insert (bp): 9309
  Total vector size (bp): 9480
  Vector type: Lentiviral
  Selectable markers: eGFP, NGFR
Growth in bacteria
  Bacterial resistance: Ampicillin, 100 μg/mL
  Growth temperature: 37°C
  Growth strain: NEB Stable
  Copy number: High Copy
Gene/Insert
  Gene/Insert name: miR-652-3p Sensor
  Species: H. sapiens (human)
  Insert size (bp): 171
  Entrez Gene: MIR652 (a.k.a. MIRN652, hsa-mir-652)
  Promoter: PGK
  Cloning method: Restriction Enzyme; 5′ cloning site NheI (not destroyed); 3′ cloning site AgeI (not destroyed)
  Sequencing primers: 5′ AACAGACATACAAACTAAAG
Terms and licenses: Academic/Nonprofit Terms; Industry Terms: Not Available to Industry
How to cite: AB.pCCL.sin.cPPT.GFP.miR-652-3p.sensor.PGK.dNGFR.WPRE was a gift from Brian Brown (Addgene plasmid # 85855 ; http://n2t.net/addgene:85855 ; RRID:Addgene_85855)
