>Addgene plasmid #85855 | AB.pCCL.sin.cPPT.GFP.miR-652-3p.sensor.PGK.dNGFR.WPRE | depositor partial sequence | sequence record 167152 | AB.pCCL.sin.cPPT.GFP.miR-652-3p.sensor.PGK.dNGFR.WPRE sequence 898 bps
CACATTTGTAGAGGTTTTACTTGCTTTAAAAAACCTCCCACACCTCCCCCTGAACCTGAAACATAAAATG
AATGCAATTGTTGTTGTTAACTTGTTTATTGCAGCTTATAATGGTTACAAATAAGGCAATAGCATCACAA
ATTTCACAAATAAGGCATTTTTTTCACTGCATTCTAGTTTTGGTTTGTCCAAACTCATCAATGTATCTTA
TCATGTCTGGATCTCAAATCCCTCGGAAGCTGCGCCTGTCATCGAATTCCTGCAGCCCGGTGCATGACTA
AGCTAGTACCGGTAATGGCGCCACTAGGGTTGTGAATGGCGCCACTAGGGTTGTGAATGGCGCCACTAGG
GTTGTGAATGGCGCCACTAGGGTTGTGAATGGCGCCACTAGGGTTGTGAATGGCGCCACTAGGGTTGTGG
CTACGACGATTGGTACTCCCCAGTTAAGGTCGGCTAGCTCAGTTAGCCTCCCCCATCTCTCGACGCGGCC
GCTTTACTTGTACAGCTCGTCCATGCCGAGAGTGATCCCGGCGGCGGTCACGAACTCCAGCAGGACCATG
TGATCGCGCTTCTCGTTGGGGTCTTTGCTCAGGGCGGACTGGGTGCTCAGGTAGTGGTTGTCGGGCAGCA
GCACGGGGCCGTCGCCGATGGGGGTGTTCTGCTGGTAGTGGTCGGCGAGCTGCACGCTGCCGTCCTCGAT
GTTGTGGCGGATCTTGAAGTTCACCTTGATGCCGTTCTTCTGCTTGTCGGCCATGATATAGACGTTGTGG
CTGTTGTAGTTGTACTCCAGCTTGTGCCCCAGGATGTTGCCGTCCTCCTTGAAGTCGATGCCCTTCAGCT
CGATGCGGTTCACCAGGGTGTCGCCCTCGAACTTCACCTCGGCGCGGGTCTTGTAGTT
